>Addgene plasmid #134522 | pLEX305_FKBP12F36V-SHOC2 | addgene full sequence | sequence record 263924 | Addgene NGS Result
GCAGCGAGTCAGTGAGCGAGGAAGCGGAAGAGCGCCCAATACGCAAACCGCCTCTCCCCGCGCGTTGGCC
GATTCATTAATGCAGCTGGCACGACAGGTTTCCCGACTGGAAAGCGGGCAGTGAGCGCAACGCAATTAAT
GTGAGTTAGCTCACTCATTAGGCACCCCAGGCTTTACACTTTATGCTTCCGGCTCGTATGTTGTGTGGAA
TTGTGAGCGGATAACAATTTCACACAGGAAACAGCTATGACCATGATTACGCCAAGCGCGCAATTAACCC
TCACTAAAGGGAACAAAAGCTGGAGCTGCAAGCTTAATGTAGTCTTATGCAATACTCTTGTAGTCTTGCA
ACATGGTAACGATGAGTTAGCAACATGCCTTACAAGGAGAGAAAAAGCACCGTGCATGCCGATTGGTGGA
AGTAAGGTGGTACGATCGTGCCTTATTAGGAAGGCAACAGACGGGTCTGACATGGATTGGACGAACCACT
GAATTGCCGCATTGCAGAGATATTGTATTTAAGTGCCTAGCTCGATACATAAACGGGTCTCTCTGGTTAG
ACCAGATCTGAGCCTGGGAGCTCTCTGGCTAACTAGGGAACCCACTGCTTAAGCCTCAATAAAGCTTGCC
TTGAGTGCTTCAAGTAGTGTGTGCCCGTCTGTTGTGTGACTCTGGTAACTAGAGATCCCTCAGACCCTTT
TAGTCAGTGTGGAAAATCTCTAGCAGTGGCGCCCGAACAGGGACTTGAAAGCGAAAGGGAAACCAGAGGA
GCTCTCTCGACGCAGGACTCGGCTTGCTGAAGCGCGCACGGCAAGAGGCGAGGGGCGGCGACTGGTGAGT
ACGCCAAAAATTTTGACTAGCGGAGGCTAGAAGGAGAGAGATGGGTGCGAGAGCGTCAGTATTAAGCGGG
GGAGAATTAGATCGCGATGGGAAAAAATTCGGTTAAGGCCAGGGGGAAAGAAAAAATATAAATTAAAACA
TATAGTATGGGCAAGCAGGGAGCTAGAACGATTCGCAGTTAATCCTGGCCTGTTAGAAACATCAGAAGGC
TGTAGACAAATACTGGGACAGCTACAACCATCCCTTCAGACAGGATCAGAAGAACTTAGATCATTATATA
ATACAGTAGCAACCCTCTATTGTGTGCATCAAAGGATAGAGATAAAAGACACCAAGGAAGCTTTAGACAA
GATAGAGGAAGAGCAAAACAAAAGTAAGACCACCGCACAGCAAGCGGCCGCTGATCTTCAGACCTGGAGG
AGGAGATATGAGGGACAATTGGAGAAGTGAATTATATAAATATAAAGTAGTAAAAATTGAACCATTAGGA
GTAGCACCCACCAAGGCAAAGAGAAGAGTGGTGCAGAGAGAAAAAAGAGCAGTGGGAATAGGAGCTTTGT
TCCTTGGGTTCTTGGGAGCAGCAGGAAGCACTATGGGCGCAGCGTCAATGACGCTGACGGTACAGGCCAG
ACAATTATTGTCTGGTATAGTGCAGCAGCAGAACAATTTGCTGAGGGCTATTGAGGCGCAACAGCATCTG
TTGCAACTCACAGTCTGGGGCATCAAGCAGCTCCAGGCAAGAATCCTGGCTGTGGAAAGATACCTAAAGG
ATCAACAGCTCCTGGGGATTTGGGGTTGCTCTGGAAAACTCATTTGCACCACTGCTGTGCCTTGGAATGC
TAGTTGGAGTAATAAATCTCTGGAACAGATTTGGAATCACACGACCTGGATGGAGTGGGACAGAGAAATT
AACAATTACACAAGCTTAATACACTCCTTAATTGAAGAATCGCAAAACCAGCAAGAAAAGAATGAACAAG
AATTATTGGAATTAGATAAATGGGCAAGTTTGTGGAATTGGTTTAACATAACAAATTGGCTGTGGTATAT
AAAATTATTCATAATGATAGTAGGAGGCTTGGTAGGTTTAAGAATAGTTTTTGCTGTACTTTCTATAGTG
AATAGAGTTAGGCAGGGATATTCACCATTATCGTTTCAGACCCACCTCCCAACCCCGAGGGGACCCATGC
ATTGCATCTCAATTAGTCAGCAACCAGGTGTGGAAAGTCCCCAGGCTCCCCAGCAGGCAGAAGTATGCAA
AGCATGCGTCTCAATTAGTCAGCAACCATAGTCCCGCCCCTAACTCCGCCCATCCCGCCCCTAACTCCGC
CCAGTTCCGCCCATTCTCCGCCCCATGGCTGACTAATTTTTTTTATTTATGCAGAGGCCGAGGCCGCCTC
GGCCTCTGAGCTATTCCAGAAGTAGTGAGGAGGCTTTTTTGGAGGCCTAGGCTTTTGCAAAAAGCTTTCT
AGAGGTACCACCGGAGCTTACCATGACCGAGTACAAGCCCACGGTGCGCCTCGCCACCCGCGACGACGTC
CCCAGGGCCGTACGCACCCTCGCCGCCGCGTTCGCCGACTACCCCGCCACGCGCCACACCGTCGATCCGG
ACCGCCACATCGAGCGGGTCACCGAGCTGCAAGAACTCTTCCTCACGCGCGTCGGGCTCGACATCGGCAA
GGTGTGGGTCGCGGACGACGGCGCCGCCGTGGCGGTCTGGACCACGCCGGAGAGCGTCGAAGCGGGGGCG
GTGTTCGCCGAGATCGGCCCGCGCATGGCCGAGTTGAGCGGTTCCCGGCTGGCCGCGCAGCAACAGATGG
AAGGCCTCCTGGCGCCGCACCGGCCCAAGGAGCCCGCGTGGTTCCTGGCCACCGTCGGCGTCTCGCCCGA
CCACCAGGGCAAGGGTCTGGGCAGCGCCGTCGTGCTCCCCGGAGTGGAGGCGGCCGAGCGCGCCGGGGTG
CCCGCCTTCCTGGAGACCTCCGCGCCCCGCAACCTCCCCTTCTACGAGCGGCTCGGCTTCACCGTCACCG
CCGACGTCGAGGTGCCCGAAGGACCGCGCACCTGGTGCATGACCCGCAAGCCCGGTGCCAGTTAACGAAT
TCTAGATCTTGAGACAAATGGCAGTATTCATCCACAATTTTAAAAGAAAAGGGGGGATTGGGGGGTACAG
TGCAGGGGAAAGAATAGTAGACATAATAGCAACAGACATACAAACTAAAGAATTACAAAAACAAATTACA
AAAATTCAAAATTTTCGGGTTTATTACAGGGACAGCAGAGATCCACTTTGGCGCCGGCTCGAGGCCTGCA
GGTTGCGCCTTTTCCAAGGCAGCCCTGGGTTTGCGCAGGGACGCGGCTGCTCTGGGCGTGGTTCCGGGAA
ACGCAGCGGCGCCGACCCTGGGTCTCGCACATTCTTCACGTCCGTTCGCAGCGTCACCCGGATCTTCGCC
GCTACCCTTGTGGGCCCCCCGGCGACGCTTCCTGCTCCGCCCCTAAGTCGGGAAGGTTCCTTGCGGTTCG
CGGCGTGCCGGACGTGACAAACGGAAGCCGCACGTCTCACTAGTACCCTCGCAGACGGACAGCGCCAGGG
AGCAATGGCAGCGCGCCGACCGCGATGGGCTGTGGCCAATAGCGGCTGCTCAGCAGGGCGCGCCGAGAGC
AGCGGCCGGGAAGGGGCGGTGCGGGAGGCGGGGTGTGGGGCGGTAGTGTGGGCCCTGTTCCTGCCCGCGC
GGTGTTCCGCATTCTGCAAGCCTCCGGAGCGCACGTCGGCAGTCGGCTCCCTCGTTGACCGAATCACCGA
CCTCTCTCCCCAGGGGCTAGCATGGGAGTGCAGGTGGAAACCATCTCCCCAGGAGACGGGCGCACCTTCC
CCAAGCGCGGCCAGACCTGCGTGGTGCACTACACCGGGATGCTTGAAGATGGAAAGAAAGTTGATTCCTC
CCGGGACAGAAACAAGCCCTTTAAGTTTATGCTAGGCAAGCAGGAGGTGATCCGAGGCTGGGAAGAAGGG
GTTGCCCAGATGAGTGTGGGTCAGAGAGCCAAACTGACTATATCTCCAGATTATGCCTATGGTGCCACTG
GGCACCCAGGCATCATCCCACCACATGCCACTCTCGTCTTCGATGTGGAGCTTCTAAAACTGGAAGGCGG
CTACCCCTACGACGTGCCCGACTACGCCGGCTATCCGTATGATGTCCCGGACTATGCAGGCATCGATAGA
TCAACAAGTTTGTACAAAAAAGTTGGCATGAGTAGTAGTTTAGGAAAAGAAAAAGACTCTAAAGAAAAAG
ATCCCAAAGTACCATCAGCCAAGGAAAGAGAAAAGGAGGCAAAAGCCTCTGGAGGTTTTGGGAAAGAGAG
CAAAGAAAAAGAACCTAAGACCAAAGGGAAAGATGCCAAAGATGGAAAGAAGGACTCCAGTGCTGCCCAA
CCAGGGGTGGCATTTTCAGTTGACAATACGATCAAACGGCCAAACCCAGCACCTGGGACTAGAAAAAAAT
CCAGCAATGCAGAGGTGATTAAAGAGCTCAACAAATGCCGGGAAGAGAATTCAATGCGTTTGGACTTATC
CAAGAGATCTATACACATATTGCCATCATCAATCAAAGAGTTGACTCAATTAACAGAACTTTATTTATAC
AGTAACAAATTGCAGTCCCTCCCAGCAGAGGTGGGATGTTTAGTAAATCTCATGACACTGGCTCTAAGTG
AAAATTCACTTACCAGTTTGCCTGACTCTCTTGATAACTTGAAGAAGCTGCGGATGCTTGATTTACGGCA
TAATAAACTGAGAGAAATTCCTTCAGTGGTGTATAGGCTGGATTCTCTCACCACTCTTTATCTTCGATTT
AATCGTATAACTACTGTGGAAAAGGACATCAAAAACTTGTCAAAACTCAGCATGCTTAGCATTCGAGAGA
ACAAAATTAAACAACTACCTGCTGAAATTGGTGAATTATGTAATCTCATCACGCTGGATGTAGCTCACAA
TCAACTTGAACACCTTCCAAAGGAGATTGGAAACTGTACACAGATAACCAACCTTGACTTGCAGCACAAT
GAACTGCTAGACCTCCCAGATACTATAGGAAACCTGTCCAGTTTAAGTCGTCTTGGTCTGAGATATAACA
GACTGTCAGCAATACCCAGATCATTAGCAAAATGCAGTGCACTTGAAGAATTAAATTTAGAGAACAATAA
CATTTCTACTTTACCAGAGAGTCTTTTATCAAGTCTTGTGAAACTGAATAGTTTGACCTTAGCTAGAAAT
TGCTTCCAGTTGTATCCAGTGGGTGGTCCATCTCAGTTTTCTACCATCTATTCCCTCAACATGGAACACA
ATCGAATCAACAAAATTCCATTTGGAATTTTCTCCAGAGCAAAAGTATTAAGTAAGCTGAATATGAAGGA
CAATCAGTTAACATCACTTCCCTTGGATTTTGGAACTTGGACCAGTATGGTAGAATTGAATTTAGCCACT
AATCAGCTCACAAAGATCCCTGAGGATGTGTCTGGTCTCGTTTCTCTTGAGGTTCTTATCTTATCAAACA
ATCTTCTAAAGAAGCTTCCCCATGGTCTTGGAAACCTTAGGAAGTTAAGAGAGTTGGATCTAGAAGAGAA
CAAATTGGAATCCTTGCCAAATGAAATTGCATATCTTAAGGATTTACAGAAATTAGTCTTGACAAACAAC
CAGTTGACCACTCTTCCCAGAGGCATTGGTCACCTTACTAATCTCACACATCTGGGCCTTGGAGAGAACC
TACTTACTCACCTTCCTGAAGAAATTGGTACACTGGAGAACCTAGAAGAACTGTATTTGAATGACAACCC
CAACCTGCATAGCCTTCCCTTTGAGCTGGCACTCTGCAGCAAGCTTTCAATCATGAGTATTGAGAACTGT
CCACTCAGTCACCTTCCACCTCAGATTGTTGCTGGGGGGCCTTCTTTCATCATTCAGTTCTTAAAGATGC
AGGGTCCATATCGTGCCATGGTCTGCCCAACTTTCTTGTACAAAGTGGTTACCGGTTAGTAATGAACTAG
TTAAGTCGACAATCAACGCGTTAAGTCGACAATCAACCTCTGGATTACAAAATTTGTGAAAGATTGACTG
GTATTCTTAACTATGTTGCTCCTTTTACGCTATGTGGATACGCTGCTTTAATGCCTTTGTATCATGCTAT
TGCTTCCCGTATGGCTTTCATTTTCTCCTCCTTGTATAAATCCTGGTTGCTGTCTCTTTATGAGGAGTTG
TGGCCCGTTGTCAGGCAACGTGGCGTGGTGTGCACTGTGTTTGCTGACGCAACCCCCACTGGTTGGGGCA
TTGCCACCACCTGTCAGCTCCTTTCCGGGACTTTCGCTTTCCCCCTCCCTATTGCCACGGCGGAACTCAT
CGCCGCCTGCCTTGCCCGCTGCTGGACAGGGGCTCGGCTGTTGGGCACTGACAATTCCGTGGTGTTGTCG
GGGAAATCATCGTCCTTTCCTTGGCTGCTCGCCTGTGTTGCCACCTGGATTCTGCGCGGGACGTCCTTCT
GCTACGTCCCTTCGGCCCTCAATCCAGCGGACCTTCCTTCCCGCGGCCTGCTGCCGGCTCTGCGGCCTCT
TCCGCGTCTTCGCCTTCGCCCTCAGACGAGTCGGATCTCCCTTTGGGCCGCCTCCCCGCGTCGACTTTAA
GACCAATGACTTACAAGGCAGCTGTAGATCTTAGCCACTTTTTAAAAGAAAAGGGGGGACTGGAAGGGCT
AATTCACTCCCAACGAAGACAAGATCTGCTTTTTGCTTGTACTGGGTCTCTCTGGTTAGACCAGATCTGA
GCCTGGGAGCTCTCTGGCTAACTAGGGAACCCACTGCTTAAGCCTCAATAAAGCTTGCCTTGAGTGCTTC
AAGTAGTGTGTGCCCGTCTGTTGTGTGACTCTGGTAACTAGAGATCCCTCAGACCCTTTTAGTCAGTGTG
GAAAATCTCTAGCAGTACGTATAGTAGTTCATGTCATCTTATTATTCAGTATTTATAACTTGCAAAGAAA
TGAATATCAGAGAGTGAGAGGAACTTGTTTATTGCAGCTTATAATGGTTACAAATAAAGCAATAGCATCA
CAAATTTCACAAATAAAGCATTTTTTTCACTGCATTCTAGTTGTGGTTTGTCCAAACTCATCAATGTATC
TTATCATGTCTGGCTCTAGCTATCCCGCCCCTAACTCCGCCCATCCCGCCCCTAACTCCGCCCAGTTCCG
CCCATTCTCCGCCCCATGGCTGACTAATTTTTTTTATTTATGCAGAGGCCGAGGCCGCCTCGGCCTCTGA
GCTATTCCAGAAGTAGTGAGGAGGCTTTTTTGGAGGCCTAGGGACGTACCCAATTCGCCCTATAGTGAGT
CGTATTACGCGCGCTCACTGGCCGTCGTTTTACAACGTCGTGACTGGGAAAACCCTGGCGTTACCCAACT
TAATCGCCTTGCAGCACATCCCCCTTTCGCCAGCTGGCGTAATAGCGAAGAGGCCCGCACCGATCGCCCT
TCCCAACAGTTGCGCAGCCTGAATGGCGAATGGG
[124 nt withheld, positions 7385-7508]
C
[91 nt withheld, positions 7510-7600]
A
[49 nt withheld, positions 7602-7650]
CCTTTGACGTTGGAGTCCACGTTCTTT
[37 nt withheld, positions 7678-7714]
ACCCTATCTCGGTCTATTCTTTTGATTTATAAGGGATTTTGCCGATTTCGGCCTATTGGTTAAAAAATGA
GCTGATTTAACAAAAATTTAACGCGAATTTTAACAAAATATTAACGCTTACAATTTAGGTGGCACTTTTC
GGGGAAATGTGCGCGGAACCCCTATTTGTTTATTTTTCTAAATACATTCAAATATGTATCCGCTCATGAG
ACAATAACCCTGATAAATGCTTCAATAATATTGAAAAAGGAAGAGTATGAGTATTCAACATTTCCGTGTC
GCCCTTATTCCCTTTTTTGCGGCATTTTGCCTTCCTGTTTTTGCTCACCCAGAAACGCTGGTGAAAGTAA
AAGATGCTGAAGATCAGTTGGGTGCACGAGTGGGTTACATCGAACTGGATCTCAACAGCGGTAAGATCCT
TGAGAGTTTTCGCCCCGAAGAACGTTTTCCAATGATGAGCACTTTTAAAGTTCTGCTATGTGGCGCGGTA
TTATCCCGTATTGACGCCGGGCAAGAGCAACTCGGTCGCCGCATACACTATTCTCAGAATGACTTGGTTG
AGTACTCACCAGTCACAGAAAAGCATCTTACGGATGGCATGACAGTAAGAGAATTATGCAGTGCTGCCAT
AACCATGAGTGATAACACTGCGGCCAACTTACTTCTGACAACGATCGGAGGACCGAAGGAGCTAACCGCT
TTTTTGCACAACATGGGGGATCATGTAACTCGCCTTGATCGTTGGGAACCGGAGCTGAATGAAGCCATAC
CAAACGACGAGCGTGACACCACGATGCCTGTAGCAATGGCAACAACGTTGCGCAAACTATTAACTGGCGA
ACTACTTACTCTAGCTTCCCGGCAACAATTAATAGACTGGATGGAGGCGGATAAAGTTGCAGGACCACTT
CTGCGCTCGGCCCTTCCGGCTGGCTGGTTTATTGCTGATAAATCTGGAGCCGGTGAGCGTGGGTCTCGCG
GTATCATTGCAGCACTGGGGCCAGATGGTAAGCCCTCCCGTATCGTAGTTATCTACACGACGGGGAGTCA
GGCAACTATGGATGAACGAAATAGACAGATCGCTGAGATAGGTGCCTCACTGATTAAGCATTGGTAACTG
TCAGACCAAGTTTACTCATATATACTTTAGATTGATTTAAAACTTCATTTTTAATTTAAAAGGATCTAGG
TGAAGATCCTTTTTGATAATCTCATGACCAAAATCCCTTAACGTGAGTTTTCGTTCCACTGAGCGTCAGA
CCCCGTAGAAAAGATCAAAGGATCTTCTTGAGATCCTTTTTTTCTGCGCGTAATCTGCTGCTTGCAAACA
AAAAAACCACCGCTACCAGCGGTGGTTTGTTTGCCGGATCAAGAGCTACCAACTCTTTTTCCGAAGGTAA
CTGGCTTCAGCAGAGCGCAGATACCAAATACTGTTCTTCTAGTGTAGCCGTAGTTAGGCCACCACTTCAA
GAACTCTGTAGCACCGCCTACATACCTCGCTCTGCTAATCCTGTTACCAGTGGCTGCTGCCAGTGGCGAT
AAGTCGTGTCTTACCGGGTTGGACTCAAGACGATAGTTACCGGATAAGGCGCAGCGGTCGGGCTGAACGG
GGGGTTCGTGCACACAGCCCAGCTTGGAGCGAACGACCTACACCGAACTGAGATACCTACAGCGTGAGCT
ATGAGAAAGCGCCACGCTTCCCGAAGGGAGAAAGGCGGACAGGTATCCGGTAAGCGGCAGGGTCGGAACA
GGAGAGCGCACGAGGGAGCTTCCAGGGGGAAACGCCTGGTATCTTTATAGTCCTGTCGGGTTTCGCCACC
TCTGACTTGAGCGTCGATTTTTGTGATGCTCGTCAGGGGGGCGGAGCCTATGGAAAAACGCCAGCAACGC
GGCCTTTTTACGGTTCCTGGCCTTTTGCTGGCCTTTTGCTCACATGTTCTTTCCTGCGTTATCCCCTGAT
TCTGTGGATAACCGTATTACCGCCTTTGAGTGAGCTGATACCGCTCGCCGCAGCCGAACGACCGAGC
Features (pLannotate 1.2.2; 33 found; start..end, strand, type, name):
      3..30      +  rep_origin     RSF ori (fragment): Plasmids containing the RSF 1030 origin of replication can be propagated in E. coli cells that contain additional plasmids with compatible origins.
     32..124     +  CDS            lacI (fragment): lac repressor; lacI; The lac repressor binds to the lac operator to inhibit transcription in E. coli. This inhibition can be relieved by adding lactose or isopropyl-β-D-thiogalactopyranoside (IPTG).
    137..158     +  protein_bind   CAP binding site: CAP binding activates transcription in the presence of cAMP. E. coli catabolite activator protein
    173..203     +  promoter       lac promoter: promoter for the E. coli lac operon
    211..227     +  protein_bind   lac operator: The lac repressor binds to the lac operator to inhibit transcription in E. coli. This inhibition can be relieved by adding lactose or isopropyl-β-D-thiogalactopyranoside (IPTG). lac repressor encoded by lacI
    272..290     +  promoter       T3 promoter: promoter for bacteriophage T3 RNA polymerase
    318..544     +  promoter       RSV promoter: Rous sarcoma virus enhancer/promoter
    545..725     +  LTR            5' LTR (truncated): truncated 5' long terminal repeat (LTR) from HIV-1
    772..897     +  misc_feature   HIV-1 Ψ: packaging signal of human immunodeficiency virus type 1
    881..1244    +  CDS            HIV-1 gag (fragment): gag protein from human immunodeficiency virus 1; gag
   1390..1623    +  misc_feature   RRE: The Rev response element (RRE) of HIV-1 allows for Rev-dependent mRNA export from the nucleus to the cytoplasm.
   2000..2026    +  CDS            Rev (fragment): human immunodeficiency virus 1 (HIV-1) Rev protein; rev; enhances nuclear export of unspliced and incompletely spliced viral mRNAs
   2033..2056    +  promoter       SV40 promoter (fragment): SV40 early promoter
   2057..2128    +  promoter       SV40 promoter (fragment): SV40 enhancer and early promoter
   2152..2287    +  rep_origin     SV40 ori: SV40 origin of replication
   2333..2929    +  CDS            PuroR (fragment): puromycin N-acetyltransferase; pac from Streptomyces; confers resistance to puromycin
   2978..3095    +  misc_feature   cPPT/CTS: central polypurine tract and central termination sequence of HIV-1
   3153..3653    +  promoter       hPGK promoter: human phosphoglycerate kinase 1 promoter
   3662..3985    +  CDS            FKBP-V: F36V mutant of FK506-binding protein FKBP12 binds synthetic ligands that do not bind wild-type FKBP
   4065..4082    +  protein_bind   attB1 (fragment): mutant version of attB; core recombination site for the Gateway® BP reaction BP Clonase™
   4088..5833    +  CDS            SHOC2: SHOC2_HUMAN - Also known as KIAA0862. Experimental evidence at protein level: Swiss-Prot protein existence level 1. Regulatory subunit of protein phosphatase 1 (PP1c) that acts as a M-Ras/MRAS effector and participates in MAPK pathway activation. Upon M-Ras/MRAS activation, targets PP1c to specifically dephosphorylate the 'Ser-259' inhibitory site of RAF1 kinase and stimulate RAF1 activity at specialized signaling complexes. From Homo sapiens (Human).
   5836..5859    -  protein_bind   attB2: mutant version of attB; recombination site for the Gateway® BP reaction BP Clonase™
   5911..6499    +  misc_feature   WPRE: woodchuck hepatitis virus posttranscriptional regulatory element
   6550..6569    +  misc_feature   cPPT/CTS (fragment): central polypurine tract and central termination sequence of HIV-1
   6571..6804    +  LTR            3' LTR (ΔU3): self-inactivating 3' long terminal repeat (LTR) from HIV-1
   6882..7003    +  polyA_signal   SV40 poly(A) signal: SV40 polyadenylation signal
   7043..7178    +  rep_origin     SV40 ori: SV40 origin of replication
   7199..7217    -  promoter       T7 promoter: promoter for bacteriophage T7 RNA polymerase
   7225..7380    +  CDS            lacZα (fragment): LacZα fragment of β-galactosidase; lacZ fragment
   7385..7813    +  rep_origin     f1 ori (sequence partly withheld): f1 bacteriophage origin of replication; arrow indicates direction of (+) strand synthesis
   7866..7970    +  promoter       AmpR promoter: bla
   7971..8831    +  CDS            AmpR: β-lactamase; bla; confers resistance to ampicillin, carbenicillin, and related antibiotics
   9002..9590    +  rep_origin     ori: high-copy-number ColE1/pMB1/pBR322/pUC origin of replication
