[The description below was written by a language model from this plasmid's Addgene catalogue record and pLannotate feature annotations shown in this document.]
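Description:
pLEX305_FKBP12F36V-SHOC2 is a third-generation, self-inactivating HIV-1 lentiviral expression plasmid built on the pLEX_305-N-dTAG backbone. It delivers human SHOC2 fused at its N terminus to the FKBP12(F36V) degradation tag. In bacteria it is maintained through a high-copy ColE1/pUC-type origin and ampicillin resistance (AmpR), and an f1 origin is also present. The viral genome is transcribed from an RSV promoter joined to a truncated 5' LTR. It carries the Ψ packaging signal, a gag fragment, the RRE for Rev-dependent export, a cPPT/CTS, WPRE to boost transcript expression, and a ΔU3 3' LTR followed by an SV40 poly(A) signal. An SV40 promoter drives puromycin N-acetyltransferase, which allows selection of transduced mammalian cells.

The payload is expressed from the human PGK promoter. The FKBP12 F36V coding sequence comes first, followed according to the catalogue entry by a 2xHA epitope (not annotated separately in the feature table), then an attB1 site, the 1,746 bp SHOC2 open reading frame and attB2. The attB sites reflect insertion by Gateway recombination. The SHOC2 sequence carries four silent wobble-position changes that prevent recognition by guide RNAs, so the transgene can persist while endogenous SHOC2 is disrupted by CRISPR. Because the F36V mutant binds synthetic ligands that do not bind wild-type FKBP12, the fusion is suited to dTAG-style, ligand-induced degradation of SHOC2. SHOC2 is a PP1c regulatory subunit that promotes RAF activation in the MAPK pathway, and the associated study examined SHOC2 loss combined with MEK inhibition in RAS-driven cancers. The sequenced record spans 9,741 nt, shorter than the 11,367 bp total listed in the catalogue; the record does not explain this discrepancy.
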