Addgene plasmid #134522: pLEX305_FKBP12F36V-SHOC2
Purpose: Lentiviral plasmid expressing SHOC2 with N-term FKBP12(F36V) tag
Depositing lab: Andrew Aguirre. Depositing organization: Dana-Farber Cancer Institute. Publication: Synthetic Lethal Interaction of SHOC2 Depletion with MEK Inhibition in RAS-Driven Cancers. Sulahian R, Kwon JJ, Walsh KH, Pailler E, Bosse TL, Thaker M, Almanza D, Dempster JM, Pan J, Piccioni F, Dumont N, Gonzalez A, Rennhack J, Nabet B, Bachman JA, Goodale A, Lee Y, Bagul M, Liao R, Navarro A, Yuan TL, Ng RWS, Raghavan S, Gray NS, Tsherniak A, Vazquez F, Root DE, Firestone AJ, Settleman J, Hahn WC, Aguirre AJ. Cell Rep. 2019 Oct 1;29(1):118-134.e8. doi: 10.1016/j.celrep.2019.08.090. PubMed 31577942.
Backbone
  Vector backbone: pLEX_305-N-dTAG
  Backbone size w/o insert (bp): 9621
  Total vector size (bp): 11367
  Vector type: Mammalian Expression, Lentiviral
  Selectable markers: Puromycin
Growth in bacteria
  Bacterial resistance: Ampicillin, 100 μg/mL
  Growth temperature: 37°C
  Growth strain: NEB Stable
  Copy number: Unknown
Gene/Insert
  Gene/Insert name: SHOC2
  Species: H. sapiens (human)
  Insert size (bp): 1746
  Mutation: Silent mutations made at wobble base position at nucleotides 594, 600, 717, and 723 to prevent gRNA targeting
  GenBank ID: NM_007373.3
  Entrez Gene: SHOC2 (a.k.a. NSLH1, SIAA0862, SOC2, SUR8)
  Promoter: hPGK
  Tag / fusion protein: FKBP12F36V-2xHA (N terminal on backbone)
  Cloning method: Gateway Cloning
  Sequencing primers: 5′ TGTTCCGCATTCTGCAAGCCTC
Terms and licenses: Academic/Nonprofit Terms; Industry Terms: Not Available to Industry
How to cite: pLEX305_FKBP12F36V-SHOC2 was a gift from Andrew Aguirre (Addgene plasmid # 134522 ; http://n2t.net/addgene:134522 ; RRID:Addgene_134522)
